>Addgene plasmid #76094 | BRD3 gRNA (BRDN0001147217) | addgene full sequence | sequence record 185172 | Addgene Assembled Sequence
CCCGGGTGCAAAGATGGATAAAGTTTTAAACAGAGAGGAATCTTTGCAGCTAATGGACCTTCTAGGTCTT
GAAAGGAGTGGGAATTGGCTCCGGTGCCCGTCAGTGGGCAGAGCGCACATCGCCCACAGTCCCCGAGAAG
TTGGGGGGAGGGGTCGGCAATTGATCCGGTGCCTAGAGAAGGTGGCGCGGGGTAAACTGGGAAAGTGATG
TCGTGTACTGGCTCCGCCTTTTTCCCGAGGGTGGGGGAGAACCGTATATAAGTGCAGTAGTCGCCGTGAA
CGTTCTTTTTCGCAACGGGTTTGCCGCCAGAACACAGGTAAGTGCCGTGTGTGGTTCCCGCGGGCCTGGC
CTCTTTACGGGTTATGGCCCTTGCGTGCCTTGAATTACTTCCACCTGGCTGCAGTACGTGATTCTTGATC
CCGAGCTTCGGGTTGGAAGTGGGTGGGAGAGTTCGAGGCCTTGCGCTTAAGGAGCCCCTTCGCCTCGTGC
TTGAGTTGAGGCCTGGCCTGGGCGCTGGGGCCGCCGCGTGCGAATCTGGTGGCACCTTCGCGCCTGTCTC
GCTGCTTTCGATAAGTCTCTAGCCATTTAAAATTTTTGATGACCTGCTGCGACGCTTTTTTTCTGGCAAG
ATAGTCTTGTAAATGCGGGCCAAGATCTGCACACTGGTATTTCGGTTTTTGGGGCCGCGGGCGGCGACGG
GGCCCGTGCGTCCCAGCGCACATGTTCGGCGAGGCGGGGCCTGCGAGCGCGGCCACCGAGAATCGGACGG
GGGTAGTCTCAAGCTGGCCGGCCTGCTCTGGTGCCTGGCCTCGCGCCGCCGTGTATCGCCCCGCCCTGGG
CGGCAAGGCTGGCCCGGTCGGCACCAGTTGCGTGAGCGGAAAGATGGCCGCTTCCCGGCCCTGCTGCAGG
GAGCTCAAAATGGAGGACGCGGCGCTCGGGAGAGCGGGCGGGTGAGTCACCCACACAAAGGAAAAGGGCC
TTTCCGTCCTCAGCCGTCGCTTCATGTGACTCCACGGAGTACCGGGCGCCGTCCAGGCACCTCGATTAGT
TCTCGAGCTTTTGGAGTACGTCGTCTTTAGGTTGGGGGGAGGGGTTTTATGCGATGGAGTTTCCCCACAC
TGAGTGGGTGGAGACTGAAGTTAGGCCAGCTTGGCACTTGATGTAATTCTCCTTGGAATTTGCCCTTTTT
GAGTTTGGATCTTGGTTCATTCTCAAGCCTCAGACAGTGGTTCAAAGTTTTTTTCTTCCATTTCAGGTGT
CGTGACGTACGGCCACCATGACCGAGTACAAGCCCACGGTGCGCCTCGCCACCCGCGACGACGTCCCCAG
GGCCGTACGCACCCTCGCCGCCGCGTTCGCCGACTACCCCGCCACGCGCCACACCGTCGATCCGGACCGC
CACATCGAGCGGGTCACCGAGCTGCAAGAACTCTTCCTCACGCGCGTCGGGCTCGACATCGGCAAGGTGT
GGGTCGCGGACGACGGCGCCGCCGTGGCGGTCTGGACCACGCCGGAGAGCGTCGAAGCGGGGGCGGTGTT
CGCCGAGATCGGCCCGCGCATGGCCGAGTTGAGCGGTTCCCGGCTGGCCGCGCAGCAACAGATGGAAGGC
CTCCTGGCGCCGCACCGGCCCAAGGAGCCCGCGTGGTTCCTGGCCACCGTCGGAGTCTCGCCCGACCACC
AGGGCAAGGGTCTGGGCAGCGCCGTCGTGCTCCCCGGAGTGGAGGCGGCCGAGCGCGCCGGGGTGCCCGC
CTTCCTGGAGACCTCCGCGCCCCGCAACCTCCCCTTCTACGAGCGGCTCGGCTTCACCGTCACCGCCGAC
GTCGAGGTGCCCGAAGGACCGCGCACCTGGTGCATGACCCGCAAGCCCGGTGCCTGAACGCGTTAAGTCG
ACAATCAACCTCTGGATTACAAAATTTGTGAAAGATTGACTGGTATTCTTAACTATGTTGCTCCTTTTAC
GCTATGTGGATACGCTGCTTTAATGCCTTTGTATCATGCTATTGCTTCCCGTATGGCTTTCATTTTCTCC
TCCTTGTATAAATCCTGGTTGCTGTCTCTTTATGAGGAGTTGTGGCCCGTTGTCAGGCAACGTGGCGTGG
TGTGCACTGTGTTTGCTGACGCAACCCCCACTGGTTGGGGCATTGCCACCACCTGTCAGCTCCTTTCCGG
GACTTTCGCTTTCCCCCTCCCTATTGCCACGGCGGAACTCATCGCCGCCTGCCTTGCCCGCTGCTGGACA
GGGGCTCGGCTGTTGGGCACTGACAATTCCGTGGTGTTGTCGGGGAAATCATCGTCCTTTCCTTGGCTGC
TCGCCTGTGTTGCCACCTGGATTCTGCGCGGGACGTCCTTCTGCTACGTCCCTTCGGCCCTCAATCCAGC
GGACCTTCCTTCCCGCGGCCTGCTGCCGGCTCTGCGGCCTCTTCCGCGTCTTCGCCTTCGCCCTCAGACG
AGTCGGATCTCCCTTTGGGCCGCCTCCCCGCGTCGACTTTAAGACCAATGACTTACAAGGCAGCTGTAGA
TCTTAGCCACTTTTTAAAAGAAAAGGGGGGACTGGAAGGGCTAATTCACTCCCAACGAAGACAAGATCTG
CTTTTTGCTTGTACTGGGTCTCTCTGGTTAGACCAGATCTGAGCCTGGGAGCTCTCTGGCTAACTAGGGA
ACCCACTGCTTAAGCCTCAATAAAGCTTGCCTTGAGTGCTTCAAGTAGTGTGTGCCCGTCTGTTGTGTGA
CTCTGGTAACTAGAGATCCCTCAGACCCTTTTAGTCAGTGTGGAAAATCTCTAGCAGTACGTATAGTAGT
TCATGTCATCTTATTATTCAGTATTTATAACTTGCAAAGAAATGAATATCAGAGAGTGAGAGGAACTTGT
TTATTGCAGCTTATAATGGTTACAAATAAAGCAATAGCATCACAAATTTCACAAATAAAGCATTTTTTTC
ACTGCATTCTAGTTGTGGTTTGTCCAAACTCATCAATGTATCTTATCATGTCTGGCTCTAGCTATCCCGC
CCCTAACTCCGCCCATCCCGCCCCTAACTCCGCCCAGTTCCGCCCATTCTCCGCCCCATGGCTGACTAAT
TTTTTTTATTTATGCAGAGGCCGAGGCCGCCTCGGCCTCTGAGCTATTCCAGAAGTAGTGAGGAGGCTTT
TTTGGAGGCCTAGGGACGTACCCAATTCGCCCTATAGTGAGTCGTATTACGCGCGCTCACTGGCCGTCGT
TTTACAACGTCGTGACTGGGAAAACCCTGGCGTTACCCAACTTAATCGCCTTGCAGCACATCCCCCTTTC
GCCAGCTGGCGTAATAGCGAAGAGGCCCGCACCGATCGCCCTTCCCAACAGTTGCGCAGCCTGAATGGCG
AATGGG
[124 nt withheld, positions 3367-3490]
C
[91 nt withheld, positions 3492-3582]
A
[49 nt withheld, positions 3584-3632]
CCTTTGACGTTGGAGTCCACGTTCTTT
[37 nt withheld, positions 3660-3696]
ACCCTATCTCGGTCTATTCTTTTGATTTATAAGGGATTTTGCCGATTTCGGCCTATTGGTTAAAAAATGA
GCTGATTTAACAAAAATTTAACGCGAATTTTAACAAAATATTAACGCTTACAATTTAGGTGGCACTTTTC
GGGGAAATGTGCGCGGAACCCCTATTTGTTTATTTTTCTAAATACATTCAAATATGTATCCGCTCATGAG
ACAATAACCCTGATAAATGCTTCAATAATATTGAAAAAGGAAGAGTATGAGTATTCAACATTTCCGTGTC
GCCCTTATTCCCTTTTTTGCGGCATTTTGCCTTCCTGTTTTTGCTCACCCAGAAACGCTGGTGAAAGTAA
AAGATGCTGAAGATCAGTTGGGTGCACGAGTGGGTTACATCGAACTGGATCTCAACAGCGGTAAGATCCT
TGAGAGTTTTCGCCCCGAAGAACGTTTTCCAATGATGAGCACTTTTAAAGTTCTGCTATGTGGCGCGGTA
TTATCCCGTATTGACGCCGGGCAAGAGCAACTCGGTCGCCGCATACACTATTCTCAGAATGACTTGGTTG
AGTACTCACCAGTCACAGAAAAGCATCTTACGGATGGCATGACAGTAAGAGAATTATGCAGTGCTGCCAT
AACCATGAGTGATAACACTGCGGCCAACTTACTTCTGACAACGATCGGAGGACCGAAGGAGCTAACCGCT
TTTTTGCACAACATGGGGGATCATGTAACTCGCCTTGATCGTTGGGAACCGGAGCTGAATGAAGCCATAC
CAAACGACGAGCGTGACACCACGATGCCTGTAGCAATGGCAACAACGTTGCGCAAACTATTAACTGGCGA
ACTACTTACTCTAGCTTCCCGGCAACAATTAATAGACTGGATGGAGGCGGATAAAGTTGCAGGACCACTT
CTGCGCTCGGCCCTTCCGGCTGGCTGGTTTATTGCTGATAAATCTGGAGCCGGTGAGCGTGGGTCTCGCG
GTATCATTGCAGCACTGGGGCCAGATGGTAAGCCCTCCCGTATCGTAGTTATCTACACGACGGGGAGTCA
GGCAACTATGGATGAACGAAATAGACAGATCGCTGAGATAGGTGCCTCACTGATTAAGCATTGGTAACTG
TCAGACCAAGTTTACTCATATATACTTTAGATTGATTTAAAACTTCATTTTTAATTTAAAAGGATCTAGG
TGAAGATCCTTTTTGATAATCTCATGACCAAAATCCCTTAACGTGAGTTTTCGTTCCACTGAGCGTCAGA
CCCCGTAGAAAAGATCAAAGGATCTTCTTGAGATCCTTTTTTTCTGCGCGTAATCTGCTGCTTGCAAACA
AAAAAACCACCGCTACCAGCGGTGGTTTGTTTGCCGGATCAAGAGCTACCAACTCTTTTTCCGAAGGTAA
CTGGCTTCAGCAGAGCGCAGATACCAAATACTGTTCTTCTAGTGTAGCCGTAGTTAGGCCACCACTTCAA
GAACTCTGTAGCACCGCCTACATACCTCGCTCTGCTAATCCTGTTACCAGTGGCTGCTGCCAGTGGCGAT
AAGTCGTGTCTTACCGGGTTGGACTCAAGACGATAGTTACCGGATAAGGCGCAGCGGTCGGGCTGAACGG
GGGGTTCGTGCACACAGCCCAGCTTGGAGCGAACGACCTACACCGAACTGAGATACCTACAGCGTGAGCT
ATGAGAAAGCGCCACGCTTCCCGAAGGGAGAAAGGCGGACAGGTATCCGGTAAGCGGCAGGGTCGGAACA
GGAGAGCGCACGAGGGAGCTTCCAGGGGGAAACGCCTGGTATCTTTATAGTCCTGTCGGGTTTCGCCACC
TCTGACTTGAGCGTCGATTTTTGTGATGCTCGTCAGGGGGGCGGAGCCTATGGAAAAACGCCAGCAACGC
GGCCTTTTTACGGTTCCTGGCCTTTTGCTGGCCTTTTGCTCACATGTTCTTTCCTGCGTTATCCCCTGAT
TCTGTGGATAACCGTATTACCGCCTTTGAGTGAGCTGATACCGCTCGCCGCAGCCGAACGACCGAGCGCA
GCGAGTCAGTGAGCGAGGAAGCGGAAGAGCGCCCAATACGCAAACCGCCTCTCCCCGCGCGTTGGCCGAT
TCATTAATGCAGCTGGCACGACAGGTTTCCCGACTGGAAAGCGGGCAGTGAGCGCAACGCAATTAATGTG
AGTTAGCTCACTCATTAGGCACCCCAGGCTTTACACTTTATGCTTCCGGCTCGTATGTTGTGTGGAATTG
TGAGCGGATAACAATTTCACACAGGAAACAGCTATGACCATGATTACGCCAAGCGCGCAATTAACCCTCA
CTAAAGGGAACAAAAGCTGGAGCTGCAAGCTTAATGTAGTCTTATGCAATACTCTTGTAGTCTTGCAACA
TGGTAACGATGAGTTAGCAACATGCCTTACAAGGAGAGAAAAAGCACCGTGCATGCCGATTGGTGGAAGT
AAGGTGGTACGATCGTGCCTTATTAGGAAGGCAACAGACGGGTCTGACATGGATTGGACGAACCACTGAA
TTGCCGCATTGCAGAGATATTGTATTTAAGTGCCTAGCTCGATACATAAACGGGTCTCTCTGGTTAGACC
AGATCTGAGCCTGGGAGCTCTCTGGCTAACTAGGGAACCCACTGCTTAAGCCTCAATAAAGCTTGCCTTG
AGTGCTTCAAGTAGTGTGTGCCCGTCTGTTGTGTGACTCTGGTAACTAGAGATCCCTCAGACCCTTTTAG
TCAGTGTGGAAAATCTCTAGCAGTGGCGCCCGAACAGGGACTTGAAAGCGAAAGGGAAACCAGAGGAGCT
CTCTCGACGCAGGACTCGGCTTGCTGAAGCGCGCACGGCAAGAGGCGAGGGGCGGCGACTGGTGAGTACG
CCAAAAATTTTGACTAGCGGAGGCTAGAAGGAGAGAGATGGGTGCGAGAGCGTCAGTATTAAGCGGGGGA
GAATTAGATCGCGATGGGAAAAAATTCGGTTAAGGCCAGGGGGAAAGAAAAAATATAAATTAAAACATAT
AGTATGGGCAAGCAGGGAGCTAGAACGATTCGCAGTTAATCCTGGCCTGTTAGAAACATCAGAAGGCTGT
AGACAAATACTGGGACAGCTACAACCATCCCTTCAGACAGGATCAGAAGAACTTAGATCATTATATAATA
CAGTAGCAACCCTCTATTGTGTGCATCAAAGGATAGAGATAAAAGACACCAAGGAAGCTTTAGACAAGAT
AGAGGAAGAGCAAAACAAAAGTAAGACCACCGCACAGCAAGCGGCCGCTGATCTTCAGACCTGGAGGAGG
AGATATGAGGGACAATTGGAGAAGTGAATTATATAAATATAAAGTAGTAAAAATTGAACCATTAGGAGTA
GCACCCACCAAGGCAAAGAGAAGAGTGGTGCAGAGAGAAAAAAGAGCAGTGGGAATAGGAGCTTTGTTCC
TTGGGTTCTTGGGAGCAGCAGGAAGCACTATGGGCGCAGCGTCAATGACGCTGACGGTACAGGCCAGACA
ATTATTGTCTGGTATAGTGCAGCAGCAGAACAATTTGCTGAGGGCTATTGAGGCGCAACAGCATCTGTTG
CAACTCACAGTCTGGGGCATCAAGCAGCTCCAGGCAAGAATCCTGGCTGTGGAAAGATACCTAAAGGATC
AACAGCTCCTGGGGATTTGGGGTTGCTCTGGAAAACTCATTTGCACCACTGCTGTGCCTTGGAATGCTAG
TTGGAGTAATAAATCTCTGGAACAGATTTGGAATCACACGACCTGGATGGAGTGGGACAGAGAAATTAAC
AATTACACAAGCTTAATACACTCCTTAATTGAAGAATCGCAAAACCAGCAAGAAAAGAATGAACAAGAAT
TATTGGAATTAGATAAATGGGCAAGTTTGTGGAATTGGTTTAACATAACAAATTGGCTGTGGTATATAAA
ATTATTCATAATGATAGTAGGAGGCTTGGTAGGTTTAAGAATAGTTTTTGCTGTACTTTCTATAGTGAAT
AGAGTTAGGCAGGGATATTCACCATTATCGTTTCAGACCCACCTCCCAACCCCGAGGGGACCCAGAGAGG
GCCTATTTCCCATGATTCCTTCATATTTGCATATACGATACAAGGCTGTTAGAGAGATAATTAGAATTAA
TTTGACTGTAAACACAAAGATATTAGTACAAAATACGTGACGTAGAAAGTAATAATTTCTTGGGTAGTTT
GCAGTTTTAAAATTATGTTTTAAAATGGACTATCATATGCTTACCGTAACTTGAAAGTATTTCGATTTCT
TGGCTTTATATATCTTGTGGAAAGGACGAAACACCGGATGCTATCCAAGAAGCACGGTTTTAGAGCTAGA
AATAGCAAGTTAAAATAAGGCTAGTCCGTTATCAACTTGAAAAAGTGGCACCGAGTCGGTGCTTTTTTAA
GCTTGGCGTAACTAGATCTTGAGACAAATGGCAGTATTCATCCACAATTTTAAAAGAAAAGGGGGGATTG
GGGGGTACAGTGCAGGGGAAAGAATAGTAGACATAATAGCAACAGACATACAAACTAAAGAATTACAAAA
ACAAATTACAAAAATTCAAAATTTTCGGGTTTATTACAGGGACAGCAGAGATCCACTTTGGCGCCGGCTC
GAGGGGG
Features (pLannotate 1.2.2; 29 found; start..end, strand, type, name):
     14..80      +  CDS            small t antigen (fragment): SV40 (simian virus 40) small t antigen
    106..317     +  promoter       EF-1α core promoter: core promoter for human elongation factor EF-1α
    318..1256    +  intron         EF-1α intron A: intron upstream of the start codon of human EF-1α
   1278..1877    +  CDS            PuroR (fragment): puromycin N-acetyltransferase; pac from Streptomyces; confers resistance to puromycin
   1893..2481    +  misc_feature   WPRE: woodchuck hepatitis virus posttranscriptional regulatory element
   2532..2551    +  misc_feature   cPPT/CTS (fragment): central polypurine tract and central termination sequence of HIV-1
   2553..2786    +  LTR            3' LTR (ΔU3): self-inactivating 3' long terminal repeat (LTR) from HIV-1
   2864..2985    +  polyA_signal   SV40 poly(A) signal: SV40 polyadenylation signal
   3025..3160    +  rep_origin     SV40 ori: SV40 origin of replication
   3181..3199    -  promoter       T7 promoter: promoter for bacteriophage T7 RNA polymerase
   3207..3362    +  CDS            lacZα (fragment): LacZα fragment of β-galactosidase; lacZ fragment
   3367..3795    +  rep_origin     f1 ori (sequence partly withheld): f1 bacteriophage origin of replication; arrow indicates direction of (+) strand synthesis
   3848..3952    +  promoter       AmpR promoter: bla
   3953..4813    +  CDS            AmpR: β-lactamase; bla; confers resistance to ampicillin, carbenicillin, and related antibiotics
   4984..5572    +  rep_origin     ori: high-copy-number ColE1/pMB1/pBR322/pUC origin of replication
   5755..5847    +  CDS            lacI (fragment): lac repressor; lacI; The lac repressor binds to the lac operator to inhibit transcription in E. coli. This inhibition can be relieved by adding lactose or isopropyl-β-D-thiogalactopyranoside (IPTG).
   5860..5881    +  protein_bind   CAP binding site: CAP binding activates transcription in the presence of cAMP. E. coli catabolite activator protein
   5896..5926    +  promoter       lac promoter: promoter for the E. coli lac operon
   5934..5950    +  protein_bind   lac operator: The lac repressor binds to the lac operator to inhibit transcription in E. coli. This inhibition can be relieved by adding lactose or isopropyl-β-D-thiogalactopyranoside (IPTG). lac repressor encoded by lacI
   5995..6013    +  promoter       T3 promoter: promoter for bacteriophage T3 RNA polymerase
   6041..6267    +  promoter       RSV promoter: Rous sarcoma virus enhancer/promoter
   6268..6448    +  LTR            5' LTR (truncated): truncated 5' long terminal repeat (LTR) from HIV-1
   6495..6620    +  misc_feature   HIV-1 Ψ: packaging signal of human immunodeficiency virus type 1
   6604..6967    +  CDS            HIV-1 gag (fragment): gag protein from human immunodeficiency virus 1; gag
   7113..7346    +  misc_feature   RRE: The Rev response element (RRE) of HIV-1 allows for Rev-dependent mRNA export from the nucleus to the cytoplasm.
   7723..7749    +  CDS            Rev (fragment): human immunodeficiency virus 1 (HIV-1) Rev protein; rev; enhances nuclear export of unspliced and incompletely spliced viral mRNAs
   7753..7993    +  promoter       U6 promoter: RNA polymerase III promoter for human U6 snRNA
   8023..8098    +  misc_RNA       gRNA scaffold: guide RNA scaffold for the Streptococcus pyogenes CRISPR/Cas9 system
   8154..8271    +  misc_feature   cPPT/CTS: central polypurine tract and central termination sequence of HIV-1
