[The description below was written by a language model from this plasmid's Addgene catalogue record and pLannotate feature annotations shown in this document.]
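Description:
BRD3 gRNA (BRDN0001147217) is a third-generation lentiviral guide RNA plasmid built on the lentiGuide-Puro backbone and designed to direct Streptococcus pyogenes Cas9 to the human BRD3 gene. It is maintained in E. coli through a high-copy ColE1/pUC-type origin and an ampicillin resistance gene. The backbone also carries an f1 origin, an SV40 origin and poly(A) signal, and remnants of lac and T7/T3 cloning-vector elements.

The transfer cassette begins with an RSV promoter fused to a truncated HIV-1 5' LTR, which makes genomic RNA production Tat-independent. This is followed by the Ψ packaging signal with a partial gag sequence and the Rev response element. Downstream, a human U6 RNA polymerase III promoter drives the BRD3-specific spacer joined to the SpCas9 gRNA scaffold. A cPPT/CTS element follows the scaffold and aids nuclear import of the reverse-transcribed genome. A separate Pol II unit uses the EF-1α core promoter with its intron A to express puromycin N-acetyltransferase, allowing puromycin selection of transduced mammalian cells. A WPRE after this unit enhances transcript expression. The cassette ends in a self-inactivating ΔU3 3' LTR, which removes LTR promoter activity after integration.

The plasmid does not encode Cas9, so it is meant for cells that already express the nuclease or for use alongside a separate Cas9 lentivirus. Virus production also requires packaging and envelope functions supplied in trans. The guide belongs to a human kinome gRNA collection associated with work on optimised sgRNA design, and it is suited to stable CRISPR knockout of BRD3.
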