Addgene plasmid #76094: BRD3 gRNA (BRDN0001147217)
Purpose: 3rd generation lentiviral gRNA plasmid targeting human BRD3
Depositing lab: John Doench & David Root. Depositing organization: Broad Institute. Publication: Optimized sgRNA design to maximize activity and minimize off-target effects of CRISPR-Cas9. Doench JG, Fusi N, Sullender M, Hegde M, Vaimberg EW, Donovan KF, Smith I, Tothova Z, Wilen C, Orchard R, Virgin HW, Listgarten J, Root DE. Nat Biotechnol. 2016 Jan 18. doi: 10.1038/nbt.3437. PubMed 26780180.
Backbone
  Vector backbone: lentiGuide-Puro
  Backbone manufacturer: Zhang Lab (Addgene plasmid # 52963)
  Vector type: Mammalian Expression, Lentiviral, CRISPR
  Selectable markers: Puromycin
Growth in bacteria
  Bacterial resistance: Ampicillin, 100 μg/mL
  Growth temperature: 37°C
  Growth strain: DH5alpha
  Copy number: High Copy
Gene/Insert
  Gene/Insert name: BRD3 (alt names: BRD3; NM_007371.3)
  gRNA/shRNA sequence: GATGCTATCCAAGAAGCACG
  Species: H. sapiens (human)
  Entrez Gene: BRD3 (a.k.a. FSHRG2, ORFX, RING3L)
  Promoter: hU6
  Cloning method: Unknown
  Sequencing primers: 5′ U6-F; 3′ pS2-R
Terms and licenses: Academic/Nonprofit Terms; Industry Terms: Not Available to Industry
Depositor comments: The gRNA was designed to target the following Genbank reference sequence(s): NM_007371.3. Note that this plasmid does NOT contain Cas9. It should be used in conjunction with lentiCas9-Blast (Addgene #52962) or otherwise with cell lines already expressing Cas9. Browse the full kinome gRNA library at http://www.addgene.org/pooled-library/broadgpp-human-kinome/ or visit http://www.broadinstitute.org/rnai/public/ for detailed protocols and information.
How to cite: BRD3 gRNA (BRDN0001147217) was a gift from John Doench & David Root (Addgene plasmid # 76094 ; http://n2t.net/addgene:76094 ; RRID:Addgene_76094)
