>Addgene plasmid #76094 | BRD3 gRNA (BRDN0001147217) | depositor partial sequence | sequence record 143554 | Target Sequence
GATGCTATCCAAGAAGCACG
