>Addgene plasmid #76094 | BRD3 gRNA (BRDN0001147217) | addgene partial sequence | sequence record 185171 | hU6-F
AGAAAGTAATAATTTCTTGGGTAGTTTGCAGTTTTAAAATTATGTTTTAAAATGGACTATCATATGCTTA
CCGTAACTTGAAAGTATTTCGATTTCTTGGCTTTATATATCTTGTGGAAAGGACGAAACACCGGATGCTA
TCCAAGAAGCACGGTTTTAGAGCTAGAAATAGCAAGTTAAAATAAGGCTAGTCCGTTATCAACTTGAAAA
AGTGGCACCGAGTCGGTGCTTTTTTAAGCTTGGCGTAACTAGATCTTGAGACAAATGGCAGTATTCATCC
ACAATTTTAAAAGAAAAGGGGGGATTGGGGGGTACAGTGCAGGGGAAAGAATAGTAGACATAATAGCAAC
AGACATACAAACTAAAGAATTACAAAAACAAATTACAAAAATTCAAAATTTTCGGGTTTATTACAGGGAC
AGCAGAGATCCACTTTGGCGCCGGCTCGAGGGGGCCCGGGTGCAAAGATGGATAAAGTTTTAAACAGAGA
GGAATCTTTGCAGCTAATGGACCTTCTAGGTCTTGAAAGGAGTGGGAATTGGCTCCGGTGCCCGTCAGTG
GGCAGAGCGC
